Addgene plasmid #119591: pC0.048
Purpose: Level 0 part. Promoter
Depositing lab: Alistair McCormick. Depositing organization: University of Edinburgh. Publication: CyanoGate: A Modular Cloning Suite for Engineering Cyanobacteria Based on the Plant MoClo Syntax. Vasudevan R, Gale GAR, Schiavon AA, Puzorjov A, Malin J, Gillespie MD, Vavitsas K, Zulkower V, Wang B, Howe CJ, Lea-Smith DJ, McCormick AJ. Plant Physiol. 2019 May;180(1):39-55. doi: 10.1104/pp.18.01401. Epub 2019 Feb 28. PubMed 30819783.
Backbone
  Vector backbone: PICH41295
  Backbone size w/o insert (bp): 2247
  Vector type: Synthetic Biology
Growth in bacteria
  Bacterial resistance: Spectinomycin, 50 μg/mL
  Growth temperature: 37°C
  Growth strain: DH5alpha
  Copy number: High Copy
Gene/Insert
  Gene/Insert name: J23118MH
  Species: Synthetic
  Insert size (bp): 88
  Cloning method: Restriction Enzyme; 5′ cloning site BpiI (destroyed during cloning); 3′ cloning site BpiI (destroyed during cloning)
  Sequencing primers: 5′ ttgagtgagctgataccgct; 3′ GTCTCATGAGCGGATACATATTTGAATG
Terms and licenses: Academic/Nonprofit Terms; Industry Terms: Not Available to Industry
Depositor comments: Please visit https://www.biorxiv.org/content/10.1101/426700v1 for bioRxiv preprint.
How to cite: pC0.048 was a gift from Alistair McCormick (Addgene plasmid # 119591 ; http://n2t.net/addgene:119591 ; RRID:Addgene_119591)
