[The description below was written by a language model from this plasmid's Addgene catalogue record and the feature table of its GenBank file.]
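Description:
pC0.048 is a Level 0 promoter part from the CyanoGate modular cloning suite, a Golden Gate toolkit that extends the plant MoClo syntax to cyanobacterial engineering. It is built on the pICH41295 acceptor backbone, and the full circular construct is 2,341 bp. The plasmid is maintained in E. coli through a high-copy ColE1/pUC-type origin of replication. Selection uses spectinomycin, conferred by the aadA aminoglycoside adenylyltransferase gene (SmR), which also confers streptomycin resistance. An annotated AmpR (bla) promoter lies upstream of this gene and is positioned to drive it.

The payload is an 88 bp synthetic insert named J23118MH. The name suggests a derivative of the J23118 member of the Anderson family of constitutive bacterial promoters, but the record does not explain the "MH" suffix or give any strength data. The feature table does not annotate the promoter core itself. It does mark a lac operator and a strong bacterial ribosome binding site (Elowitz and Leibler type) in the region near the end of the sequence where the insert would sit. This suggests the part carries a promoter together with operator and RBS elements, although the record does not confirm exactly where the insert begins and ends.

The insert was cloned through BpiI sites that were destroyed in the process, as is normal for type IIS assembly into Level 0 acceptors. As a Level 0 module, the plasmid is not an expression vector in its own right. It serves as a sequence-verified stock of a standardized promoter, intended to be combined with coding sequence and terminator parts into higher-level transcription units for use in cyanobacteria.
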