LOCUS       Exported 2341 bp ds-DNA circular SYN 13-MAY-2021
DEFINITION  Level 0 part. Promoter.
ACCESSION   .
VERSION     .
KEYWORDS    pC0.048
SOURCE      synthetic DNA construct
  ORGANISM  synthetic DNA construct
REFERENCE   1 (bases 1 to 2341)
  AUTHORS   Vasudevan R, Gale GAR, Schiavon AA, Puzorjov A, Malin J, Gillespie
            MD, Vavitsas K, Zulkower V, Wang B, Howe CJ, Lea-Smith DJ, McCormick
            AJ
  TITLE     CyanoGate: A Modular Cloning Suite for Engineering Cyanobacteria
            Based on the Plant MoClo Syntax.
  JOURNAL   Plant Physiol. 2019 May;180(1):39-55. doi: 10.1104/pp.18.01401. Epub
            2019 Feb 28.
  PUBMED    30819783
REFERENCE   2 (bases 1 to 2341)
  AUTHORS   .
  TITLE     Direct Submission
  JOURNAL   Exported May 13, 2021 from SnapGene Server 1.1.58
            http://www.snapgene.com
FEATURES             Location/Qualifiers
     source          1..2341
                     /organism="synthetic DNA construct"
                     /mol_type="other DNA"
     primer_bind     complement(24..42)
                     /label=pBRforEco
                     /note="pBR322 vectors, upsteam of EcoRI site, forward
                     primer"
     promoter        110..214
                     /gene="bla"
                     /label=AmpR promoter
     CDS             436..1227
                     /codon_start=1
                     /gene="aadA"
                     /product="aminoglycoside adenylyltransferase (Murphy,
                     1985)"
                     /label=SmR
                     /note="confers resistance to spectinomycin and
                     streptomycin"
                     /translation="MREAVIAEVSTQLSEVVGVIERHLEPTLLAVHLYGSAVDGGLKPH
                     SDIDLLVTVTVRLDETTRRALINDLLETSASPGESEILRAVEVTIVVHDDIIPWRYPAK
                     RELQFGEWQRNDILAGIFEPATIDIDLAILLTKAREHSVALVGPAAEELFDPVPEQDLF
                     EALNETLTLWNSPPDWAGDERNVVLTLSRIWYSAVTGKIAPKDVAADWAMERLPAQYQP
                     VILEARQAYLGQEEDRLASRADQLEEFVHYVKGEITKVVGK"
     rep_origin      1398..1986
                     /direction=RIGHT
                     /label=ori
                     /note="high-copy-number ColE1/pMB1/pBR322/pUC origin of
                     replication"
     primer_bind     1887..1906
                     /label=pBR322ori-F
                     /note="pBR322 origin, forward primer"
     primer_bind     2140..2157
                     /label=L4440
                     /note="L4440 vector, forward primer"
     protein_bind    2275..2291
                     /label=lac operator
                     /bound_moiety="lac repressor encoded by lacI"
                     /note="The lac repressor binds to the lac operator to
                     inhibit transcription in E. coli. This inhibition can be
                     relieved by adding lactose or
                     isopropyl-beta-D-thiogalactopyranoside (IPTG)."
     RBS             2309..2320
                     /note="strong bacterial ribosome binding site (Elowitz and
                     Leibler, 2000)"
ORIGIN
        1 gtggctcttc agtggacgaa agggcctcgt gatacgccta tttttatagg ttaatgtcat
       61 gataataatg gtttcttaga cgtcaggtgg cacttttcgg ggaaatgtgc gcggaacccc
      121 tatttgttta tttttctaaa tacattcaaa tatgtatccg ctcatgagac aataaccctg
      181 ataaatgctt caataatatt gaaaaaggaa gagtatgcgc tcacgcaact ggtccagaac
      241 cttgaccgaa cgcagcggtg gtaacggcgc agtggcggtt ttcatggctt gttatgactg
      301 tttttttttg gggtacagtc tatgcctcgg gcatccaagc agcaagcgcg ttacgccgtg
      361 ggtcgatgtt tgatgttatg gagcagcaac gatgttacgc agcagggcag tcgccctaaa
      421 acaaagttaa acatcatgag ggaagcggtg atcgccgaag tatcgactca actatcagag
      481 gtagttggcg tcatcgagcg ccatctcgaa ccgacgttgc tggccgtaca tttgtacggc
      541 tccgcagtgg atggcggcct gaagccacac agcgatattg atttgctggt tacggtgacc
      601 gtaaggcttg atgaaacaac gcggcgagct ttgatcaacg accttttgga aacttcggct
      661 tcccctggag agagcgagat tctccgcgct gtagaagtca ccattgttgt gcacgacgac
      721 atcattccgt ggcgttatcc agctaagcgc gaactgcaat ttggagaatg gcagcgcaat
      781 gacattcttg caggtatctt cgagccagcc acgatcgaca ttgatctggc tatcttgctg
      841 acaaaagcaa gagaacatag cgttgccttg gtaggtccag cggcggagga actctttgat
      901 ccggttcctg aacaggatct atttgaggcg ctaaatgaaa ccttaacgct atggaactcg
      961 ccgcccgact gggctggcga tgagcgaaat gtagtgctta cgttgtcccg catttggtac
     1021 agcgcagtaa ccggcaaaat cgcgccgaag gatgtcgctg ccgactgggc aatggagcgc
     1081 ctgccggccc agtatcagcc cgtcatactt gaagctagac aggcttatct tggacaagaa
     1141 gaagatcgct tggcctcgcg cgcagatcag ttggaagaat ttgtccatta cgtaaaaggc
     1201 gagatcacca aggtagtcgg caaataactg tcagaccaag tttactcata tatactttag
     1261 attgatttaa aacttcattt ttaatttaaa aggatctagg tgaagatcct ttttgataat
     1321 ctcatgacca aaatccctta acgtgagttt tcgttccact gagcgtcaga ccccgtagaa
     1381 aagatcaaag gatcttcttg agatcctttt tttctgcgcg taatctgctg cttgcaaaca
     1441 aaaaaaccac cgctaccagc ggtggtttgt ttgccggatc aagagctacc aactcttttt
     1501 ccgaaggtaa ctggcttcag cagagcgcag ataccaaata ctgttcttct agtgtagccg
     1561 tagttaggcc accacttcaa gaactctgta gcaccgccta catacctcgc tctgctaatc
     1621 ctgttaccag tggctgctgc cagtggcgat aagtcgtgtc ttaccgggtt ggactcaaga
     1681 cgatagttac cggataaggc gcagcggtcg ggctgaacgg ggggttcgtg cacacagccc
     1741 agcttggagc gaacgaccta caccgaactg agatacctac agcgtgagct atgagaaagc
     1801 gccacgcttc ccgaagggag aaaggcggac aggtatccgg taagcggcag ggtcggaaca
     1861 ggagagcgca cgagggagct tccaggggga aacgcctggt atctttatag tcctgtcggg
     1921 tttcgccacc tctgacttga gcgtcgattt ttgtgatgct cgtcaggggg gcggagccta
     1981 tggaaaaacg ccagcaacgc ggccttttta cggttcctgg ccttttgctg gccttttgct
     2041 cacatgttct ttcctgcgtt atcccctgat tctgtggata accgtattac cgcctttgag
     2101 tgagctgata ccgctcgccg cagccgaacg accgagcgca gcgagtcagt gagcgaggaa
     2161 gcggaagagc gcccaatacg caaaccgcct ctccccgcgc gttggccgat tcattaatca
     2221 ctctgtggtc tcaggagttg acggctagct cagtcctagg tattgtgcta gctattgtga
     2281 gcggataaca atttcacaca tactagagaa agaggagaaa tactaaatgt gagaccacga
     2341 a
//
