>Addgene plasmid #119591 | pC0.048 | depositor partial sequence | sequence record 226076 | J23118MH
TTGACGGCTAGCTCAGTCCTAGGTATTGTGCTAGCTATTGTGAGCGGATAACAATTTCACACATACTAGA
GAAAGAGGAGAAATACTA
